Addgene plasmid #111597: pAAV-CWB-pre-eGRASP(p30)
Purpose: An AAV vector that expresses green pre-eGRASP(p30) under the CaMKIIa promoter.
Depositing lab: Bong-Kiun Kaang. Depositing organization: Seoul National University. Publication: Interregional synaptic maps among engram cells underlie memory formation. Choi JH, Sim SE, Kim JI, Choi DI, Oh J, Ye S, Lee J, Kim T, Ko HG, Lim CS, Kaang BK. Science. 2018 Apr 27;360(6387):430-435. doi: 10.1126/science.aas9204. PubMed 29700265.
Backbone
  Vector backbone: pAAV
  Backbone size w/o insert (bp): 4154
  Total vector size (bp): 5504
  Vector type: AAV
Growth in bacteria
  Bacterial resistance: Ampicillin, 100 μg/mL
  Growth temperature: 37°C
  Growth strain: NEB Stable
  Copy number: Unknown
Gene/Insert
  Gene/Insert name: green pre-eGRASP(p30)
  Insert size (bp): 1350
  Promoter: CaMKIIa
  Cloning method: Restriction Enzyme; 5′ cloning site NheI (not destroyed); 3′ cloning site EcoRI (not destroyed)
  Sequencing primers: 5′ None; 3′ None
Terms and licenses: Academic/Nonprofit Terms; Industry Terms: Not Available to Industry
How to cite: pAAV-CWB-pre-eGRASP(p30) was a gift from Bong-Kiun Kaang (Addgene plasmid # 111597 ; http://n2t.net/addgene:111597 ; RRID:Addgene_111597)
