[The description below was written by a language model from this plasmid's Addgene catalogue record and pLannotate feature annotations shown in this document.]
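Description:
pAAV-CWB-pre-eGRASP(p30) is an adeno-associated virus transfer plasmid of about 5.5 kb, built on a pAAV backbone, that expresses the green presynaptic component of the eGRASP synapse-labelling system in neurons. It is maintained in E. coli through a high-copy ColE1/pUC-type origin and selected with ampicillin via the bla gene. A filamentous phage origin (annotated as f1 or M13, depending on the sequence record) is also present. The expression cassette lies between two AAV2 inverted terminal repeats, which allow the intervening DNA to be packaged into recombinant AAV particles when replication and capsid functions are supplied separately. The depositor's sequence shows two intact ITRs. In the repository's sequencing result, which is 11 nt shorter, the left ITR is detected only as short fragments. This may simply reflect the difficulty of reading through these structured repeats.

Within the ITRs, a fragment of the mouse CaMKIIα promoter drives a fusion open reading frame of roughly 1.35 kb, cloned between NheI and EcoRI sites. The annotation shows a short N-terminal segment matching a mouse immunoglobulin kappa chain, consistent with a secretion signal. A large GFP-derived fragment follows, and then a portion of mouse neurexin-1β, which would anchor the fusion at the presynaptic membrane. The roughly 90 nt gap between the GFP and neurexin segments is not annotated, and the record does not explain what "p30" denotes. A WPRE and a bovine growth hormone polyadenylation signal follow the coding region to enhance transcript stability and processing. GRASP-type designs produce fluorescence only where a split-GFP fragment meets its complementary partner across the synaptic cleft. The associated publication used the construct to map synaptic connections between brain regions among engram cells.
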