Features (pLannotate 1.2.2; 16 found; start..end, strand, type, name):
      1..141     -  repeat_region  AAV2 ITR: inverted terminal repeat of adeno-associated virus serotype 2 inverted
    160..524     +  promoter       CaMKII promoter (fragment): promoter for the mouse calcium/calmodulin-dependent kinase II α subunit
    532..552     -  misc_feature   MCS (fragment): pBluescript multiple cloning site
    567..629     +  CDS            KV3A6_MOUSE (fragment): Experimental evidence at protein level: Swiss-Prot protein existence level 1. From Mus musculus (Mouse).
    645..1283    +  CDS            Trp-less GFP (fragment): Trp-less GFP is a fluorescent protein published in 2012, derived from Aequorea victoria.
   1377..1913    +  CDS            Nrxn1 (fragment): NRX1B_MOUSE - Experimental evidence at protein level: Swiss-Prot protein existence level 1. Neuronal cell surface protein that may be involved in cell recognition and cell adhesion by forming intracellular junctions through binding to neuroligins. May play a role in formation or maintenance of synaptic junctions. May mediate intracellular signaling. May play a role in angiogenesis (By similarity). From Mus musculus (Mouse).
   1934..2522    +  misc_feature   WPRE: woodchuck hepatitis virus posttranscriptional regulatory element
   2535..2759    +  polyA_signal   bGH poly(A) signal: bovine growth hormone polyadenylation signal
   2767..2907    +  repeat_region  AAV2 ITR: inverted terminal repeat of adeno-associated virus serotype 2 inverted
   2912..2963    -  misc_feature   bom (fragment): basis of mobility region from pBR322
   2982..3362    +  rep_origin     M13 ori (sequence partly withheld): M13 bacteriophage origin of replication; arrow indicates direction of (+) strand synthesis
   3438..3487    -  misc_feature   bom (fragment): basis of mobility region from pBR322
   3589..3624    -  CDS            rop (fragment): Rop protein, which maintains plasmids at low copy number; rop
   3719..3823    +  promoter       AmpR promoter: bla
   3824..4684    +  CDS            AmpR: β-lactamase; bla; confers resistance to ampicillin, carbenicillin, and related antibiotics
   4855..5443    +  rep_origin     ori: high-copy-number ColE1/pMB1/pBR322/pUC origin of replication
>Addgene plasmid #111597 | pAAV-CWB-pre-eGRASP(p30) | depositor full sequence | sequence record 209584 | pAAV-CWB-pre-eGRASP(p30) sequence 5504 bps
CCTGCAGGCAGCTGCGCGCTCGCTCGCTCACTGAGGCCGCCCGGGCAAAGCCCGGGCGTCGGGCGACCTT
TGGTCGCCCGGCCTCAGTGAGCGAGCGAGCGCGCAGAGAGGGAGTGGCCAACTCCATCACTAGGGGTTCC
TGCGGCCGCAGATGCTGCACACTTGTGGACTAAGTTTGTTCGCATCCCCTTCTCCAACCCCCTCAGTACA
TCACCCTGGGGGAACAGGGTCCACTTGCTCCTGGGCCCACACAGTCCTGCAGTATTGTGTATATAAGGCC
AGGGCAAAGAGGAGCAGGTTTTAAAGTGAAAGGCAGGCAGGTGTTGGGGAGGCAGTTACCGGGGCAACGG
GAACAGGGCGTTTCGGAGGTGGTTGCCATGGGGACCTGGATGCTGACGAAGGCTCGCGAGGCTGTGAGCA
GCCACAGTGCCCTGCTCAGAAGCCCCAAGCTCGTCAGTCAAGCCGGTTCTCCGTTTGCACTCAGGAGCAC
GGGCAGGCGAGTGGCCCCTAGTTCTGGGGGCAGCGTGAAAAGACGGTATCGATAAGCTTGATTCGAGCTA
GCCACCATGGAGACCGACACCCTCCTGCTATGGGTGCTGCTGCTCTGGGTGCCCGGCAGCACCGGCGACG
CACCGGTCGGAGGCAGCAAGGGCGAGGAGCTGTTCACCGGGGTGGTGCCCATCCTGGTCGAGCTGGACGG
CGACGTAAACGGCCACAAGTTCAGCGTGAGGGGCGAGGGCGAGGGCGATGCCACCATCGGCAAGCTGACC
CTGAAGTTCATCTGCACCACCGGCAAGCTGCCCGTGCCCTGGCCCACCCTCGTGACCACCCTGACCTACG
GCGTGCAGTGCTTCGCCCGCTACCCCGACCACATGAAGCGGCACGACTTCTTCAAGTCCGCCATGCCCGA
AGGCTACGTCCAGGAGCGCACCATCTCCTTCAAGGACGACGGCAAGTACAAGACCCGCGCCGTGGTGAAG
TTCGAGGGCGACACCCTGGTGAACCGCATCGAGCTGAAGGGCACCGACTTCAAGGAGGACGGCAACATCC
TGGGGCACAAGCTGGAGTACAACTTCAACAGCCACAACGTCTATATCACCGCCGACAAGCAGAAGAACGG
CATCAAGGCCAACTTCACCGTGCGCCACAACGTGGAGGACGGCAGCGTGCAGCTCGCCGACCACTACCAG
CAGAACACCCCCATCGGCGACGGCCCCGTGCTGCTGCCCGACAACCACTACCTGAGCACCCAGACCGTGC
TGAGCAAAGACCCCAACGAGAAGACCGGTGGATCTGGAGGCAGTGGCGGATCTAGAGCTCCTACAAAGCC
TCCACCACTGCCACCTGGAGGAGGTTCCGGAGGCGGAAGCGGTACCGAAGTGCCTTCCTCTATGACAACT
GAGTCGACAGCCACTGCCATGCAGTCCGAGATGTCCACCTCAATCATGGAGACCACCACAACCCTGGCTA
CCAGCACAGCTCGACGAGGAAAGCCCCCCACAAAGGAGCCTATCAGCCAGACCACGGATGATATCCTTGT
GGCCTCGGCAGAGTGTCCCAGCGACGATGAGGACATTGACCCCTGTGAGCCGAGCTCAGGTGGGTTAGCC
AACCCCACCCGAGTGGGCGGCCGCGAACCATACCCAGGCTCGGCAGAGGTGATCCGGGAGTCTAGCAGTA
CCACTGGCATGGTGGTGGGGATTGTCGCAGCAGCAGCTCTGTGCATCCTCATCCTCCTCTATGCCATGTA
CAAGTACAGAAACCGGGATGAAGGCTCATATCACGTGGATGAGAGTCGAAACTACATCAGTAACTCAGCA
CAGTCCAATGGGGCTGTGGTCAAGGAGAAGCAGCCCAGCAGTGCGAAAAGCGCCAACAAAAACAAGAAGA
ACAAGGATAAGGAGTATTATGTCTGAATTCCTGCAGCCCCGATAATCAACCTCTGGATTACAAAATTTGT
GAAAGATTGACTGGTATTCTTAACTATGTTGCTCCTTTTACGCTATGTGGATACGCTGCTTTAATGCCTT
TGTATCATGCTATTGCTTCCCGTATGGCTTTCATTTTCTCCTCCTTGTATAAATCCTGGTTGCTGTCTCT
TTATGAGGAGTTGTGGCCCGTTGTCAGGCAACGTGGCGTGGTGTGCACTGTGTTTGCTGACGCAACCCCC
ACTGGTTGGGGCATTGCCACCACCTGTCAGCTCCTTTCCGGGACTTTCGCTTTCCCCCTCCCTATTGCCA
CGGCGGAACTCATCGCCGCCTGCCTTGCCCGCTGCTGGACAGGGGCTCGGCTGTTGGGCACTGACAATTC
CGTGGTGTTGTCGGGGAAATCATCGTCCTTTCCTTGGCTGCTCGCCTGTGTTGCCACCTGGATTCTGCGC
GGGACGTCCTTCTGCTACGTCCCTTCGGCCCTCAATCCAGCGGACCTTCCTTCCCGCGGCCTGCTGCCGG
CTCTGCGGCCTCTTCCGCGTCTTCGCCTTCGCCCTCAGACGAGTCGGATCTCCCTTTGGGCCGCCTCCCC
GCATCGGGGGGATCCTGTGCCTTCTAGTTGCCAGCCATCTGTTGTTTGCCCCTCCCCCGTGCCTTCCTTG
ACCCTGGAAGGTGCCACTCCCACTGTCCTTTCCTAATAAAATGAGGAAATTGCATCGCATTGTCTGAGTA
GGTGTCATTCTATTCTGGGGGGTGGGGTGGGGCAGGACAGCAAGGGGGAGGATTGGGAAGACAATAGCAG
GCATGCTGGGGATGCGGTGGGCTCTATGGCGGCCGCAGGAACCCCTAGTGATGGAGTTGGCCACTCCCTC
TCTGCGCGCTCGCTCGCTCACTGAGGCCGGGCGACCAAAGGTCGCCCGACGCCCGGGCTTTGCCCGGGCG
GCCTCAGTGAGCGAGCGAGCGCGCAGCTGCCTGCAGGGGCGCCTGATGCGGTATTTTCTCCTTACGCATC
TGTGCGGTATTTCACACCGCATA
[142 nt withheld, positions 2964-3105]
C
[141 nt withheld, positions 3107-3247]
CCTTTGACGTTGGAGTCCACGTTCTTT
[37 nt withheld, positions 3275-3311]
ACCCTATCTCGGGCTATTCTTTTGATTTATAAGGGATTTTGCCGATTTCGGCCTATTGGTTAAAAAATGA
GCTGATTTAACAAAAATTTAACGCGAATTTTAACAAAATATTAACGTTTACAATTTTATGGTGCACTCTC
AGTACAATCTGCTCTGATGCCGCATAGTTAAGCCAGCCCCGACACCCGCCAACACCCGCTGACGCGCCCT
GACGGGCTTGTCTGCTCCCGGCATCCGCTTACAGACAAGCTGTGACCGTCTCCGGGAGCTGCATGTGTCA
GAGGTTTTCACCGTCATCACCGAAACGCGCGAGACGAAAGGGCCTCGTGATACGCCTATTTTTATAGGTT
AATGTCATGATAATAATGGTTTCTTAGACGTCAGGTGGCACTTTTCGGGGAAATGTGCGCGGAACCCCTA
TTTGTTTATTTTTCTAAATACATTCAAATATGTATCCGCTCATGAGACAATAACCCTGATAAATGCTTCA
ATAATATTGAAAAAGGAAGAGTATGAGTATTCAACATTTCCGTGTCGCCCTTATTCCCTTTTTTGCGGCA
TTTTGCCTTCCTGTTTTTGCTCACCCAGAAACGCTGGTGAAAGTAAAAGATGCTGAAGATCAGTTGGGTG
CACGAGTGGGTTACATCGAACTGGATCTCAACAGCGGTAAGATCCTTGAGAGTTTTCGCCCCGAAGAACG
TTTTCCAATGATGAGCACTTTTAAAGTTCTGCTATGTGGCGCGGTATTATCCCGTATTGACGCCGGGCAA
GAGCAACTCGGTCGCCGCATACACTATTCTCAGAATGACTTGGTTGAGTACTCACCAGTCACAGAAAAGC
ATCTTACGGATGGCATGACAGTAAGAGAATTATGCAGTGCTGCCATAACCATGAGTGATAACACTGCGGC
CAACTTACTTCTGACAACGATCGGAGGACCGAAGGAGCTAACCGCTTTTTTGCACAACATGGGGGATCAT
GTAACTCGCCTTGATCGTTGGGAACCGGAGCTGAATGAAGCCATACCAAACGACGAGCGTGACACCACGA
TGCCTGTAGCAATGGCAACAACGTTGCGCAAACTATTAACTGGCGAACTACTTACTCTAGCTTCCCGGCA
ACAATTAATAGACTGGATGGAGGCGGATAAAGTTGCAGGACCACTTCTGCGCTCGGCCCTTCCGGCTGGC
TGGTTTATTGCTGATAAATCTGGAGCCGGTGAGCGTGGGTCTCGCGGTATCATTGCAGCACTGGGGCCAG
ATGGTAAGCCCTCCCGTATCGTAGTTATCTACACGACGGGGAGTCAGGCAACTATGGATGAACGAAATAG
ACAGATCGCTGAGATAGGTGCCTCACTGATTAAGCATTGGTAACTGTCAGACCAAGTTTACTCATATATA
CTTTAGATTGATTTAAAACTTCATTTTTAATTTAAAAGGATCTAGGTGAAGATCCTTTTTGATAATCTCA
TGACCAAAATCCCTTAACGTGAGTTTTCGTTCCACTGAGCGTCAGACCCCGTAGAAAAGATCAAAGGATC
TTCTTGAGATCCTTTTTTTCTGCGCGTAATCTGCTGCTTGCAAACAAAAAAACCACCGCTACCAGCGGTG
GTTTGTTTGCCGGATCAAGAGCTACCAACTCTTTTTCCGAAGGTAACTGGCTTCAGCAGAGCGCAGATAC
CAAATACTGTCCTTCTAGTGTAGCCGTAGTTAGGCCACCACTTCAAGAACTCTGTAGCACCGCCTACATA
CCTCGCTCTGCTAATCCTGTTACCAGTGGCTGCTGCCAGTGGCGATAAGTCGTGTCTTACCGGGTTGGAC
TCAAGACGATAGTTACCGGATAAGGCGCAGCGGTCGGGCTGAACGGGGGGTTCGTGCACACAGCCCAGCT
TGGAGCGAACGACCTACACCGAACTGAGATACCTACAGCGTGAGCTATGAGAAAGCGCCACGCTTCCCGA
AGGGAGAAAGGCGGACAGGTATCCGGTAAGCGGCAGGGTCGGAACAGGAGAGCGCACGAGGGAGCTTCCA
GGGGGAAACGCCTGGTATCTTTATAGTCCTGTCGGGTTTCGCCACCTCTGACTTGAGCGTCGATTTTTGT
GATGCTCGTCAGGGGGGCGGAGCCTATGGAAAAACGCCAGCAACGCGGCCTTTTTACGGTTCCTGGCCTT
TTGCTGGCCTTTTGCTCACATGT
