Features (pLannotate 1.2.2; 17 found; start..end, strand, type, name):
     12..39      +  repeat_region  AAV2 ITR (fragment): inverted terminal repeat of adeno-associated virus serotype 2 inverted
     68..95      +  repeat_region  AAV2 ITR (fragment): inverted terminal repeat of adeno-associated virus serotype 2 inverted
    149..513     +  promoter       CaMKII promoter (fragment): promoter for the mouse calcium/calmodulin-dependent kinase II α subunit
    521..541     -  misc_feature   MCS (fragment): pBluescript multiple cloning site
    556..618     +  CDS            KV3A6_MOUSE (fragment): Experimental evidence at protein level: Swiss-Prot protein existence level 1. From Mus musculus (Mouse).
    634..1272    +  CDS            Trp-less GFP (fragment): Trp-less GFP is a fluorescent protein published in 2012, derived from Aequorea victoria.
   1366..1902    +  CDS            Nrxn1 (fragment): NRX1B_MOUSE - Experimental evidence at protein level: Swiss-Prot protein existence level 1. Neuronal cell surface protein that may be involved in cell recognition and cell adhesion by forming intracellular junctions through binding to neuroligins. May play a role in formation or maintenance of synaptic junctions. May mediate intracellular signaling. May play a role in angiogenesis (By similarity). From Mus musculus (Mouse).
   1923..2511    +  misc_feature   WPRE: woodchuck hepatitis virus posttranscriptional regulatory element
   2524..2748    +  polyA_signal   bGH poly(A) signal: bovine growth hormone polyadenylation signal
   2756..2896    +  repeat_region  AAV2 ITR: inverted terminal repeat of adeno-associated virus serotype 2 inverted
   2901..2952    -  misc_feature   bom (fragment): basis of mobility region from pBR322
   2971..3426    +  rep_origin     f1 ori (sequence partly withheld): f1 bacteriophage origin of replication; arrow indicates direction of (+) strand synthesis
   3427..3476    -  misc_feature   bom (fragment): basis of mobility region from pBR322
   3578..3613    -  CDS            rop (fragment): Rop protein, which maintains plasmids at low copy number; rop
   3708..3812    +  promoter       AmpR promoter: bla
   3813..4673    +  CDS            AmpR: β-lactamase; bla; confers resistance to ampicillin, carbenicillin, and related antibiotics
   4844..5432    +  rep_origin     ori: high-copy-number ColE1/pMB1/pBR322/pUC origin of replication
>Addgene plasmid #111597 | pAAV-CWB-pre-eGRASP(p30) | addgene full sequence | sequence record 212643 | Addgene NGS Result
CCTGCAGGCAGCTGCGCGCTCGCTCGCTCACTGAGGCCGCCCGGGCGTCGGGCGACCTTTGGTCGCCCGG
CCTCAGTGAGCGAGCGAGCGCGCAGAGAGGGAGTGGCCAACTCCATCACTAGGGGTTCCTGCGGCCGCAG
ATGCTGCACACTTGTGGACTAAGTTTGTTCGCATCCCCTTCTCCAACCCCCTCAGTACATCACCCTGGGG
GAACAGGGTCCACTTGCTCCTGGGCCCACACAGTCCTGCAGTATTGTGTATATAAGGCCAGGGCAAAGAG
GAGCAGGTTTTAAAGTGAAAGGCAGGCAGGTGTTGGGGAGGCAGTTACCGGGGCAACGGGAACAGGGCGT
TTCGGAGGTGGTTGCCATGGGGACCTGGATGCTGACGAAGGCTCGCGAGGCTGTGAGCAGCCACAGTGCC
CTGCTCAGAAGCCCCAAGCTCGTCAGTCAAGCCGGTTCTCCGTTTGCACTCAGGAGCACGGGCAGGCGAG
TGGCCCCTAGTTCTGGGGGCAGCGTGAAAAGACGGTATCGATAAGCTTGATTCGAGCTAGCCACCATGGA
GACCGACACCCTCCTGCTATGGGTGCTGCTGCTCTGGGTGCCCGGCAGCACCGGCGACGCACCGGTCGGA
GGCAGCAAGGGCGAGGAGCTGTTCACCGGGGTGGTGCCCATCCTGGTCGAGCTGGACGGCGACGTAAACG
GCCACAAGTTCAGCGTGAGGGGCGAGGGCGAGGGCGATGCCACCATCGGCAAGCTGACCCTGAAGTTCAT
CTGCACCACCGGCAAGCTGCCCGTGCCCTGGCCCACCCTCGTGACCACCCTGACCTACGGCGTGCAGTGC
TTCGCCCGCTACCCCGACCACATGAAGCGGCACGACTTCTTCAAGTCCGCCATGCCCGAAGGCTACGTCC
AGGAGCGCACCATCTCCTTCAAGGACGACGGCAAGTACAAGACCCGCGCCGTGGTGAAGTTCGAGGGCGA
CACCCTGGTGAACCGCATCGAGCTGAAGGGCACCGACTTCAAGGAGGACGGCAACATCCTGGGGCACAAG
CTGGAGTACAACTTCAACAGCCACAACGTCTATATCACCGCCGACAAGCAGAAGAACGGCATCAAGGCCA
ACTTCACCGTGCGCCACAACGTGGAGGACGGCAGCGTGCAGCTCGCCGACCACTACCAGCAGAACACCCC
CATCGGCGACGGCCCCGTGCTGCTGCCCGACAACCACTACCTGAGCACCCAGACCGTGCTGAGCAAAGAC
CCCAACGAGAAGACCGGTGGATCTGGAGGCAGTGGCGGATCTAGAGCTCCTACAAAGCCTCCACCACTGC
CACCTGGAGGAGGTTCCGGAGGCGGAAGCGGTACCGAAGTGCCTTCCTCTATGACAACTGAGTCGACAGC
CACTGCCATGCAGTCCGAGATGTCCACCTCAATCATGGAGACCACCACAACCCTGGCTACCAGCACAGCT
CGACGAGGAAAGCCCCCCACAAAGGAGCCTATCAGCCAGACCACGGATGATATCCTTGTGGCCTCGGCAG
AGTGTCCCAGCGACGATGAGGACATTGACCCCTGTGAGCCGAGCTCAGGTGGGTTAGCCAACCCCACCCG
AGTGGGCGGCCGCGAACCATACCCAGGCTCGGCAGAGGTGATCCGGGAGTCTAGCAGTACCACTGGCATG
GTGGTGGGGATTGTCGCAGCAGCAGCTCTGTGCATCCTCATCCTCCTCTATGCCATGTACAAGTACAGAA
ACCGGGATGAAGGCTCATATCACGTGGATGAGAGTCGAAACTACATCAGTAACTCAGCACAGTCCAATGG
GGCTGTGGTCAAGGAGAAGCAGCCCAGCAGTGCGAAAAGCGCCAACAAAAACAAGAAGAACAAGGATAAG
GAGTATTATGTCTGAATTCCTGCAGCCCCGATAATCAACCTCTGGATTACAAAATTTGTGAAAGATTGAC
TGGTATTCTTAACTATGTTGCTCCTTTTACGCTATGTGGATACGCTGCTTTAATGCCTTTGTATCATGCT
ATTGCTTCCCGTATGGCTTTCATTTTCTCCTCCTTGTATAAATCCTGGTTGCTGTCTCTTTATGAGGAGT
TGTGGCCCGTTGTCAGGCAACGTGGCGTGGTGTGCACTGTGTTTGCTGACGCAACCCCCACTGGTTGGGG
CATTGCCACCACCTGTCAGCTCCTTTCCGGGACTTTCGCTTTCCCCCTCCCTATTGCCACGGCGGAACTC
ATCGCCGCCTGCCTTGCCCGCTGCTGGACAGGGGCTCGGCTGTTGGGCACTGACAATTCCGTGGTGTTGT
CGGGGAAATCATCGTCCTTTCCTTGGCTGCTCGCCTGTGTTGCCACCTGGATTCTGCGCGGGACGTCCTT
CTGCTACGTCCCTTCGGCCCTCAATCCAGCGGACCTTCCTTCCCGCGGCCTGCTGCCGGCTCTGCGGCCT
CTTCCGCGTCTTCGCCTTCGCCCTCAGACGAGTCGGATCTCCCTTTGGGCCGCCTCCCCGCATCGGGGGG
ATCCTGTGCCTTCTAGTTGCCAGCCATCTGTTGTTTGCCCCTCCCCCGTGCCTTCCTTGACCCTGGAAGG
TGCCACTCCCACTGTCCTTTCCTAATAAAATGAGGAAATTGCATCGCATTGTCTGAGTAGGTGTCATTCT
ATTCTGGGGGGTGGGGTGGGGCAGGACAGCAAGGGGGAGGATTGGGAAGACAATAGCAGGCATGCTGGGG
ATGCGGTGGGCTCTATGGCGGCCGCAGGAACCCCTAGTGATGGAGTTGGCCACTCCCTCTCTGCGCGCTC
GCTCGCTCACTGAGGCCGGGCGACCAAAGGTCGCCCGACGCCCGGGCTTTGCCCGGGCGGCCTCAGTGAG
CGAGCGAGCGCGCAGCTGCCTGCAGGGGCGCCTGATGCGGTATTTTCTCCTTACGCATCTGTGCGGTATT
TCACACCGCATA
[95 nt withheld, positions 2953-3047]
T
[46 nt withheld, positions 3049-3094]
C
[141 nt withheld, positions 3096-3236]
CCTTTGACGTTGGAGTCCACGTTCTTT
[37 nt withheld, positions 3264-3300]
ACTCTATCTCGGGCTATTCTTTTGATTTATAAGGGATTTTGCCGATTTCGGTCTATTGGTTAAAAAATGA
GCTGATTTAACAAAAATTTAACGCGAATTTTAACAAAATATTAACGTTTACAATTTTATGGTGCACTCTC
AGTACAATCTGCTCTGATGCCGCATAGTTAAGCCAGCCCCGACACCCGCCAACACCCGCTGACGCGCCCT
GACGGGCTTGTCTGCTCCCGGCATCCGCTTACAGACAAGCTGTGACCGTCTCCGGGAGCTGCATGTGTCA
GAGGTTTTCACCGTCATCACCGAAACGCGCGAGACGAAAGGGCCTCGTGATACGCCTATTTTTATAGGTT
AATGTCATGATAATAATGGTTTCTTAGACGTCAGGTGGCACTTTTCGGGGAAATGTGCGCGGAACCCCTA
TTTGTTTATTTTTCTAAATACATTCAAATATGTATCCGCTCATGAGACAATAACCCTGATAAATGCTTCA
ATAATATTGAAAAAGGAAGAGTATGAGTATTCAACATTTCCGTGTCGCCCTTATTCCCTTTTTTGCGGCA
TTTTGCCTTCCTGTTTTTGCTCACCCAGAAACGCTGGTGAAAGTAAAAGATGCTGAAGATCAGTTGGGTG
CACGAGTGGGTTACATCGAACTGGATCTCAACAGCGGTAAGATCCTTGAGAGTTTTCGCCCCGAAGAACG
TTTTCCAATGATGAGCACTTTTAAAGTTCTGCTATGTGGCGCGGTATTATCCCGTATTGACGCCGGGCAA
GAGCAACTCGGTCGCCGCATACACTATTCTCAGAATGACTTGGTTGAGTACTCACCAGTCACAGAAAAGC
ATCTTACGGATGGCATGACAGTAAGAGAATTATGCAGTGCTGCCATAACCATGAGTGATAACACTGCGGC
CAACTTACTTCTGACAACGATCGGAGGACCGAAGGAGCTAACCGCTTTTTTGCACAACATGGGGGATCAT
GTAACTCGCCTTGATCGTTGGGAACCGGAGCTGAATGAAGCCATACCAAACGACGAGCGTGACACCACGA
TGCCTGTAGCAATGGCAACAACGTTGCGCAAACTATTAACTGGCGAACTACTTACTCTAGCTTCCCGGCA
ACAATTAATAGACTGGATGGAGGCGGATAAAGTTGCAGGACCACTTCTGCGCTCGGCCCTTCCGGCTGGC
TGGTTTATTGCTGATAAATCTGGAGCCGGTGAGCGTGGGTCTCGCGGTATCATTGCAGCACTGGGGCCAG
ATGGTAAGCCCTCCCGTATCGTAGTTATCTACACGACGGGGAGTCAGGCAACTATGGATGAACGAAATAG
ACAGATCGCTGAGATAGGTGCCTCACTGATTAAGCATTGGTAACTGTCAGACCAAGTTTACTCATATATA
CTTTAGATTGATTTAAAACTTCATTTTTAATTTAAAAGGATCTAGGTGAAGATCCTTTTTGATAATCTCA
TGACCAAAATCCCTTAACGTGAGTTTTCGTTCCACTGAGCGTCAGACCCCGTAGAAAAGATCAAAGGATC
TTCTTGAGATCCTTTTTTTCTGCGCGTAATCTGCTGCTTGCAAACAAAAAAACCACCGCTACCAGCGGTG
GTTTGTTTGCCGGATCAAGAGCTACCAACTCTTTTTCCGAAGGTAACTGGCTTCAGCAGAGCGCAGATAC
CAAATACTGTTCTTCTAGTGTAGCCGTAGTTAGGCCACCACTTCAAGAACTCTGTAGCACCGCCTACATA
CCTCGCTCTGCTAATCCTGTTACCAGTGGCTGCTGCCAGTGGCGATAAGTCGTGTCTTACCGGGTTGGAC
TCAAGACGATAGTTACCGGATAAGGCGCAGCGGTCGGGCTGAACGGGGGGTTCGTGCACACAGCCCAGCT
TGGAGCGAACGACCTACACCGAACTGAGATACCTACAGCGTGAGCTATGAGAAAGCGCCACGCTTCCCGA
AGGGAGAAAGGCGGACAGGTATCCGGTAAGCGGCAGGGTCGGAACAGGAGAGCGCACGAGGGAGCTTCCA
GGGGGAAACGCCTGGTATCTTTATAGTCCTGTCGGGTTTCGCCACCTCTGACTTGAGCGTCGATTTTTGT
GATGCTCGTCAGGGGGGCGGAGCCTATGGAAAAACGCCAGCAACGCGGCCTTTTTACGGTTCCTGGCCTT
TTGCTGGCCTTTTGCTCACATGT
